>Addgene plasmid #65667 | pFRT-TODestMYC_RBPMS_KDR | depositor full sequence | sequence record 111624 | pFRT-TODestMYC_RBPMS_KDR sequence 5982 bps
GGTAAGCCTATCCCTAACCCTCTCCTCGGTCTCGATTCTACGGACGGATCGGGAGATCTCCCGATCCCCT
ATGGTGCACTCTCAGTACAATCTGCTCTGATGCCGCATAGTTAAGCCAGTATCTGCTCCCTGCTTGTGTG
TTGGAGGTCGCTGAGTAGTGCGCGAGCAAAATTTAAGCTACAACAAGGCAAGGCTTGACCGACAATTGCA
TGAAGAATCTGCTTAGGGTTAGGCGTTTTGCGCTGCTTCGCGATGTACGGGCCAGATATACGCGTTGACA
TTGATTATTGACTAGTTATTAATAGTAATCAATTACGGGGTCATTAGTTCATAGCCCATATATGGAGTTC
CGCGTTACATAACTTACGGTAAATGGCCCGCCTGGCTGACCGCCCAACGACCCCCGCCCATTGACGTCAA
TAATGACGTATGTTCCCATAGTAACGCCAATAGGGACTTTCCATTGACGTCAATGGGTGGAGTATTTACG
GTAAACTGCCCACTTGGCAGTACATCAAGTGTATCATATGCCAAGTACGCCCCCTATTGACGTCAATGAC
GGTAAATGGCCCGCCTGGCATTATGCCCAGTACATGACCTTATGGGACTTTCCTACTTGGCAGTACATCT
ACGTATTAGTCATCGCTATTACCATGGTGATGCGGTTTTGGCAGTACATCAATGGGCGTGGATAGCGGTT
TGACTCACGGGGATTTCCAAGTCTCCACCCCATTGACGTCAATGGGAGTTTGTTTTGGAACCAAAATCAA
CGGGACTTTCCAAAATGTCGTAACAACTCCGCCCCATTGACGCAAATGGGCGGTAGGCGTGTACGGTGGG
AGGTCTATATAAGCAGAGCTCTCCCTATCAGTGATAGAGATCTCCCTATCAGTGATAGAGATCGTCGACG
AGCTCGTTTAGTGAACCGTCAGATCGCCTGGAGACGCCATCCACGCTGTTTTGACCTCCATAGAAGACAC
CGGGACCGATCCAGCCTCCGGACTCTAGCGTTTAAACTTAAGCTTGGTACCATGGAGCAGAAACTCATCT
CTGAAGAGGATCTGAAGCTTACAAGTTTGTACAAAAAAGCAGGCTCCACCATGGGAACCAATTCAGTCGA
CATGAACAACGGCGGCAAAGCCGAGAAGGAGAACACCCCGAGCGAGGCCAACCTTCAGGAGGAGGAGGTC
CGGACCCTATTTGTCAGTGGCCTTCCTCTGGACATTAAACCTCGGGAGCTCTATCTGCTTTTCAGACCAT
TTAAGGGCTATGAGGGTTCTCTTATAAAGCTCACATCTAAACAGCCTGTAGGTTTTGTCAGTTTTGACAG
TCGCTCAGAAGCAGAGGCTGCAAAGAATGCTTTGAATGGCATCCGCTTCGATCCTGAAATTCCGCAAACA
CTACGACTAGAGTTTGCTAAGGCAAACACGAAGATGGCCAAGAACAAACTCGTAGGGACTCCAAACCCCA
GTACTCCTCTGCCCAACACTGTACCTCAGTTCATTGCCAGAGAGCCATATGAGCTCACAGTGCCTGCACT
TTACCCCAGTAGCCCTGAAGTGTGGGCCCCGTACCCTCTGTACCCAGCGGAGTTAGCGCCTGCTCTACCT
CCTCCTGCTTTCACCTATCCCGCTTCACTGCATGCCCAGATGCGCTGGCTCCCTCCCTCCGAGGCTACTT
CTCAGGGCTGGAAGTCCCGTCAGTTCTGCTGAGCGGCCGCACTCGAGATATCTAGACCCAGCTTTCTTGT
ACAAAGTGGTTGATATCCAGCACAGTGGCGGCCGCTCAAGTCTAGAGGGCCCGCGGTTCGAAGGTAAGCC
TATCCCTAACCCTCTCCTCGGTCTCGATTCTACGCGTACCTGATCCGCGGCCGCATAGATAACTGATCCA
GTGTGCCTCGAGTCTAGAGGGCCCGTTTAAACCCGCTGATCAGCCTCGACTGTGCCTTCTAGTTGCCAGC
CATCTGTTGTTTGCCCCTCCCCCGTGCCTTCCTTGACCCTGGAAGGTGCCACTCCCACTGTCCTTTCCTA
ATAAAATGAGGAAATTGCATCGCATTGTCTGAGTAGGTGTCATTCTATTCTGGGGGGTGGGGTGGGGCAG
GACAGCAAGGGGGAGGATTGGGAAGACAATAGCAGGCATGCTGGGGATGCGGTGGGCTCTATGGCTTCTG
AGGCGGAAAGAACCAGCTGGGGCTCTAGGGGGTATCCCC
[124 nt withheld, positions 2210-2333]
C
[91 nt withheld, positions 2335-2425]
AGGGTGATGGTTCACGTACCTAGAAGTTCCTATTCCGAAGTTCCTATTCTCTAGAAAGTATAGGAACTTC
CTTGGCCAAAAAGCCTGAACTCACCGCGACGTCTGTCGAGAAGTTTCTGATCGAAAAGTTCGACAGCGTC
TCCGACCTGATGCAGCTCTCGGAGGGCGAAGAATCTCGTGCTTTCAGCTTCGATGTAGGAGGGCGTGGAT
ATGTCCTGCGGGTAAATAGCTGCGCCGATGGTTTCTACAAAGATCGTTATGTTTATCGGCACTTTGCATC
GGCCGCGCTCCCGATTCCGGAAGTGCTTGACATTGGGGAATTCAGCGAGAGCCTGACCTATTGCATCTCC
CGCCGTGCACAGGGTGTCACGTTGCAAGACCTGCCTGAAACCGAACTGCCCGCTGTTCTGCAGCCGGTCG
CGGAGGCCATGGATGCGATCGCTGCGGCCGATCTTAGCCAGACGAGCGGGTTCGGCCCATTCGGACCGCA
AGGAATCGGTCAATACACTACATGGCGTGATTTCATATGCGCGATTGCTGATCCCCATGTGTATCACTGG
CAAACTGTGATGGACGACACCGTCAGTGCGTCCGTCGCGCAGGCTCTCGATGAGCTGATGCTTTGGGCCG
AGGACTGCCCCGAAGTCCGGCACCTCGTGCACGCGGATTTCGGCTCCAACAATGTCCTGACGGACAATGG
CCGCATAACAGCGGTCATTGACTGGAGCGAGGCGATGTTCGGGGATTCCCAATACGAGGTCGCCAACATC
TTCTTCTGGAGGCCGTGGTTGGCTTGTATGGAGCAGCAGACGCGCTACTTCGAGCGGAGGCATCCGGAGC
TTGCAGGATCGCCGCGGCTCCGGGCGTATATGCTCCGCATTGGTCTTGACCAACTCTATCAGAGCTTGGT
TGACGGCAATTTCGATGATGCAGCTTGGGCGCAGGGTCGATGCGACGCAATCGTCCGATCCGGAGCCGGG
ACTGTCGGGCGTACACAAATCGCCCGCAGAAGCGCGGCCGTCTGGACCGATGGCTGTGTAGAAGTACTCG
CCGATAGTGGAAACCGACGCCCCAGCACTCGTCCGAGGGCAAAGGAATAGCACGTACTACGAGATTTCGA
TTCCACCGCCGCCTTCTATGAAAGGTTGGGCTTCGGAATCGTTTTCCGGGACGCCGGCTGGATGATCCTC
CAGCGCGGGGATCTCATGCTGGAGTTCTTCGCCCACCCCAACTTGTTTATTGCAGCTTATAATGGTTACA
AATAAAGCAATAGCATCACAAATTTCACAAATAAAGCATTTTTTTCACTGCATTCTAGTTGTGGTTTGTC
CAAACTCATCAATGTATCTTATCATGTCTGTATACCGTCGACCTCTAGCTAGAGCTTGGCGTAATCATGG
TCATAGCTGTTTCCTGTGTGAAATTGTTATCCGCTCACAATTCCACACAACATACGAGCCGGAAGCATAA
AGTGTAAAGCCTGGGGTGCCTAATGAGTGAGCTAACTCACATTAATTGCGTTGCGCTCACTGCCCGCTTT
CCAGTCGGGAAACCTGTCGTGCCAGCTGCATTAATGAATCGGCCAACGCGCGGGGAGAGGCGGTTTGCGT
ATTGGGCGCTCTTCCGCTTCCTCGCTCACTGACTCGCTGCGCTCGGTCGTTCGGCTGCGGCGAGCGGTAT
CAGCTCACTCAAAGGCGGTAATACGGTTATCCACAGAATCAGGGGATAACGCAGGAAAGAACATGTGAGC
AAAAGGCCAGCAAAAGGCCAGGAACCGTAAAAAGGCCGCGTTGCTGGCGTTTTTCCATAGGCTCCGCCCC
CCTGACGAGCATCACAAAAATCGACGCTCAAGTCAGAGGTGGCGAAACCCGACAGGACTATAAAGATACC
AGGCGTTTCCCCCTGGAAGCTCCCTCGTGCGCTCTCCTGTTCCGACCCTGCCGCTTACCGGATACCTGTC
CGCCTTTCTCCCTTCGGGAAGCGTGGCGCTTTCTCATAGCTCACGCTGTAGGTATCTCAGTTCGGTGTAG
GTCGTTCGCTCCAAGCTGGGCTGTGTGCACGAACCCCCCGTTCAGCCCGACCGCTGCGCCTTATCCGGTA
ACTATCGTCTTGAGTCCAACCCGGTAAGACACGACTTATCGCCACTGGCAGCAGCCACTGGTAACAGGAT
TAGCAGAGCGAGGTATGTAGGCGGTGCTACAGAGTTCTTGAAGTGGTGGCCTAACTACGGCTACACTAGA
AGGACAGTATTTGGTATCTGCGCTCTGCTGAAGCCAGTTACCTTCGGAAAAAGAGTTGGTAGCTCTTGAT
CCGGCAAACAAACCACCGCTGGTAGCGGTGGTTTTTTTGTTTGCAAGCAGCAGATTACGCGCAGAAAAAA
AGGATCTCAAGAAGATCCTTTGATCTTTTCTACGGGGTCTGACGCTCAGTGGAACGAAAACTCACGTTAA
GGGATTTTGGTCATGAGATTATCAAAAAGGATCTTCACCTAGATCCTTTTAAATTAAAAATGAAGTTTTA
AATCAATCTAAAGTATATATGAGTAAACTTGGTCTGACAGTTACCAATGCTTAATCAGTGAGGCACCTAT
CTCAGCGATCTGTCTATTTCGTTCATCCATAGTTGCCTGACTCCCCGTCGTGTAGATAACTACGATACGG
GAGGGCTTACCATCTGGCCCCAGTGCTGCAATGATACCGCGAGACCCACGCTCACCGGCTCCAGATTTAT
CAGCAATAAACCAGCCAGCCGGAAGGGCCGAGCGCAGAAGTGGTCCTGCAACTTTATCCGCCTCCATCCA
GTCTATTAATTGTTGCCGGGAAGCTAGAGTAAGTAGTTCGCCAGTTAATAGTTTGCGCAACGTTGTTGCC
ATTGCTACAGGCATCGTGGTGTCACGCTCGTCGTTTGGTATGGCTTCATTCAGCTCCGGTTCCCAACGAT
CAAGGCGAGTTACATGATCCCCCATGTTGTGCAAAAAAGCGGTTAGCTCCTTCGGTCCTCCGATCGTTGT
CAGAAGTAAGTTGGCCGCAGTGTTATCACTCATGGTTATGGCAGCACTGCATAATTCTCTTACTGTCATG
CCATCCGTAAGATGCTTTTCTGTGACTGGTGAGTACTCAACCAAGTCATTCTGAGAATAGTGTATGCGGC
GACCGAGTTGCTCTTGCCCGGCGTCAATACGGGATAATACCGCGCCACATAGCAGAACTTTAAAAGTGCT
CATCATTGGAAAACGTTCTTCGGGGCGAAAACTCTCAAGGATCTTACCGCTGTTGAGATCCAGTTCGATG
TAACCCACTCGTGCACCCAACTGATCTTCAGCATCTTTTACTTTCACCAGCGTTTCTGGGTGAGCAAAAA
CAGGAAGGCAAAATGCCGCAAAAAAGGGAATAAGGGCGACACGGAAATGTTGAATACTCATACTCTTCCT
TTTTCAATATTATTGAAGCATTTATCAGGGTTATTGTCTCATGAGCGGATACATATTTGAATGTATTTAG
AAAAATAAACAAATAGGGGTTCCGCGCACATTTCCCCGAAAAGTGCCACCTGACGTC
Features (pLannotate 1.2.2; 27 found; start..end, strand, type, name):
      1..42      +  CDS            V5 tag: epitope tag from simian virus 5
     70..122     -  misc_feature   bom (fragment): basis of mobility region from pBR322
    277..656     +  enhancer       CMV enhancer: human cytomegalovirus immediate early enhancer
    729..746     -  promoter       CMV promoter (fragment): human cytomegalovirus (CMV) immediate early promoter
    809..860     +  promoter       CMVd2 promoter: truncated human cytomegalovirus (CMV) immediate early promoter that yields moderately reduced expression relative to the full-length promoter
    862..881     +  promoter       PLtetO-1 promoter (fragment): modified phage lambda PL promoter with tet operator sites (Lutz and Bujard, 1997)
    883..902     +  promoter       PLtetO-1 promoter (fragment): modified phage lambda PL promoter with tet operator sites (Lutz and Bujard, 1997)
    910..943     +  promoter       TRE3GV promoter (fragment): 3rd-generation Tet-responsive promoter that can be activated by binding of Tet-On® 3G, optimized for retroviral and lentiviral vectors
   1035..1064    +  CDS            3xMyc (fragment): 3 tandem Myc epitope tags
   1071..1095    +  protein_bind   attB1: mutant version of attB; recombination site for the Gateway® BP reaction BP Clonase™
   1122..1709    +  CDS            RBPMS: RBPMS_HUMAN - Also known as HERMES. Experimental evidence at protein level: Swiss-Prot protein existence level 1. Acts as a coactivator of transcriptional activity. Required to increase TGFB1/Smad-mediated transactivation. Acts through SMAD2, SMAD3 and SMAD4 to increase transcriptional activity. Increases phosphorylation of SMAD2 and SMAD3 on their C-terminal SSXS motif, possibly through recruitment of TGFBR1. Promotes the nuclear accumulation of SMAD2, SMAD3 and SMAD4 proteins (PubMed:26347403). Binds to poly(A) RNA (PubMed:17099224, PubMed:26347403). From Homo sapiens (Human).
   1736..1760    -  protein_bind   attB2: mutant version of attB; recombination site for the Gateway® BP reaction BP Clonase™
   1813..1854    +  CDS            V5 tag: epitope tag from simian virus 5
   1940..2164    +  polyA_signal   bGH poly(A) signal: bovine growth hormone polyadenylation signal
   2168..2189    +  promoter       SV40 promoter (fragment): SV40 enhancer and early promoter
   2210..2443    +  rep_origin     f1 ori (fragment) (sequence partly withheld): f1 bacteriophage origin of replication; arrow indicates direction of (+) strand synthesis
   2448..2495    +  protein_bind   FRT: FLP-mediated recombination occurs in the 8-bp core sequence TCTAGAAA (Turan and Bode, 2011). FLP recombinase from the Saccharomyces cerevisiae 2μ plasmid
   2503..3525    +  CDS            HygR: aminoglycoside phosphotransferase from E. coli; aph(4)-Ia; confers resistance to hygromycin
   3535..3660    +  CDS            ble (fragment): BLE_KLEPN - Experimental evidence at protein level: Swiss-Prot protein existence level 1. Binding protein with a strong affinity to the bleomycin family of antibiotics. Binds to CL990; an antimitotic-antibiotic compound. From Klebsiella pneumoniae.
   3655..3776    +  polyA_signal   SV40 poly(A) signal: SV40 polyadenylation signal
   3849..3865    -  protein_bind   lac operator: The lac repressor binds to the lac operator to inhibit transcription in E. coli. This inhibition can be relieved by adding lactose or isopropyl-β-D-thiogalactopyranoside (IPTG). lac repressor encoded by lacI
   3873..3903    -  promoter       lac promoter: promoter for the E. coli lac operon
   3918..3939    -  protein_bind   CAP binding site: CAP binding activates transcription in the presence of cAMP. E. coli catabolite activator protein
   3952..4044    -  CDS            lacI (fragment): lac repressor; lacI; The lac repressor binds to the lac operator to inhibit transcription in E. coli. This inhibition can be relieved by adding lactose or isopropyl-β-D-thiogalactopyranoside (IPTG).
   4227..4815    -  rep_origin     ori: high-copy-number ColE1/pMB1/pBR322/pUC origin of replication
   4986..5846    -  CDS            AmpR: β-lactamase; bla; confers resistance to ampicillin, carbenicillin, and related antibiotics
   5847..5951    -  promoter       AmpR promoter: bla
