[The description below was written by a language model from this plasmid's Addgene catalogue record and pLannotate feature annotations shown in this document.]
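Description:
pFRT-TODestMYC_RBPMS_KDR is a mammalian expression plasmid built on a lab-modified pcDNA5/FRT/TO backbone, in which a HindIII site was introduced so that the original FLAG-HA tag could be exchanged for a MYC tag. It is propagated in E. coli through a high-copy ColE1/pUC-type origin and an ampicillin resistance gene. The sequence record is 5,982 nt. The catalogue lists the same figure for both backbone and insert size, which cannot be right for the insert, since the annotated RBPMS coding region is only about 590 bp.

The payload is human RBPMS (also called HERMES), an RNA-binding protein, inserted by Gateway recombination and flanked by attB1 and attB2 sites. An N-terminal MYC epitope lies just upstream of attB1. Transcription is driven by the CMV enhancer/promoter followed by two tet operator sites, so expression is repressed in cells that make Tet repressor and is induced by tetracycline or doxycycline. A bGH polyadenylation signal terminates the transcript. The tool's PLtetO-1 and TRE3GV fragment calls appear to reflect these operator repeats rather than separate promoters. A V5 tag annotation lies downstream of attB2, but the record does not indicate that it is fused to the protein.

The RBPMS coding sequence carries silent mutations that make it resistant to a specific siRNA, so the construct suits knockdown-rescue experiments in which the endogenous transcript is depleted.

An FRT site sits directly upstream of a hygromycin resistance gene with an SV40 poly(A) signal and no annotated promoter of its own. FLP-mediated integration into a genomic FRT site in a compatible host line is therefore expected to activate hygromycin resistance, giving isogenic stable lines. Blasticidin is listed as a selectable marker, but no blasticidin gene is annotated; it probably refers to maintaining the Tet repressor in the host cells.
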