Addgene plasmid #65667: pFRT-TODestMYC_RBPMS_KDR
Purpose: MYC expression vector with RBPMS encoding silent mutation to render resistant to siRNA R2 (Farazi et al. 2014)
Depositing lab: Thomas Tuschl. Depositing organization: Rockefeller University. Publication: Structural basis underlying CAC RNA recognition by the RRM domain of dimeric RNA-binding protein RBPMS. Teplova M, Farazi TA, Tuschl T, Patel DJ. Q Rev Biophys. 2015 Sep 8:1-11. 10.1017/S0033583515000207 PubMed 26347403.
Backbone
  Vector backbone: pcDNA5/FRT/TO
  Backbone manufacturer: Life Technologies, Modified by Tuschl lab
  Backbone size w/o insert (bp): 5372
  Modifications to backbone: introduced HindIII site to exchange FLAG-HA tag for MYC tag
  Vector type: Mammalian Expression
  Selectable markers: Hygromycin, Blasticidin
Growth in bacteria
  Bacterial resistance: Ampicillin, 100 μg/mL
  Growth temperature: 37°C
  Growth strain: Top10
  Copy number: Unknown
Gene/Insert
  Gene/Insert name: RBPMS
  Species: H. sapiens (human)
  Insert size (bp): 5372
  Mutation: introduced HindIII site to exchange FLAG-HA tag with MYC tag
  GenBank ID: NM_001008710
  Entrez Gene: RBPMS (a.k.a. HERMES)
  Promoter: CMV, 2x Tet
  Tag / fusion protein: MYC (N terminal on backbone)
  Cloning method: Gateway Cloning
  Sequencing primers: 5′ CMV Forward; 3′ BGH Reverse
Terms and licenses: Academic/Nonprofit Terms; Industry Terms: Not Available to Industry
How to cite: pFRT-TODestMYC_RBPMS_KDR was a gift from Thomas Tuschl (Addgene plasmid # 65667 ; http://n2t.net/addgene:65667 ; RRID:Addgene_65667)
