>Addgene plasmid #65667 | pFRT-TODestMYC_RBPMS_KDR | addgene partial sequence | sequence record 116115 | BGH-rev 5'-TAGAAGGCACAGTCGAGG-3'
ACTCGAGGCACACTGGATCAGTTATCTATGCGGCCGCGGATCAGGTACGCGTAGAATCGAGACCGAGGAG
AGGGTTAGGGATAGGCTTACCTTCGAACCGCGGGCCCTCTAGACTTGAGCGGCCGCCACTGTGCTGGATA
TCAACCACTTTGTACAAGAAAGCTGGGTCTAGATATCTCGAGTGCGGCCGCTCAGCAGAACTGACGGGAC
TTCCAGCCCTGAGAAGTAGCCTCGGAGGGAGGGAGCCAGCGCATCTGGGCATGCAGTGAAGCGGGATAGG
TGAAAGCAGGAGGAGGTAGAGCAGGCGCTAACTCCGCTGGGTACAGAGGGTACGGGGCCCACACTTCAGG
GCTACTGGGGTAAAGTGCAGGCACTGTGAGCTCATATGGCTCTCTGGCAATGAACTGAGGTACAGTGTTG
GGCAGAGGAGTACTGGGGTTTGGAGTCCCTACGAGTTTGTTCTTGGCCATCTTCGTGTTTGCCTTAGCAA
ACTCTAGTCGTAGTGTTTGCGGAATTTCAGGATCGAAGCGGATGCCATTCAAAGCATTCTTTGCAGCCTC
TGCTTCTGAGCGACTGTCAAAACTGACAAAACCTACAGGCTGTTTAGATGTGAGCTTTATAAGAGAACCC
TCATAGCCCTTAAATGGTCTGAAAAGCAGATAGAGCTCCCGAGGTTTAATGTCCAGAGGAAGGCCACTGA
CAAATAGGGTCCGGACCTCCTCCTCCTGAAGGTTGGCCTCGCTCGGGGTGTTCTCCTTCTCGGCTTTGCC
GCCGTTGTTCATGTCGACTGAATTGGTTCCCATGGTGGAGCCTGCTTTTTTGTACAAACTTGTAAGCTTC
AGATCCTCTTCAGAGATGAGTTTCTGCTCCATGGTACCAAGCTT
