>Addgene plasmid #65667 | pFRT-TODestMYC_RBPMS_KDR | addgene partial sequence | sequence record 116940 | CMV-F 5'-CGCAAATGGGCGGTAGGCGTG-3'
TGGAGGCAAATAATGATTTTATTTTGACTGATAGTGACCTGTTCGTTGCAACAAATTGATAAGCAATGCT
TTCTTATAATGCCAACTTTGCTACAAGAAAGCTGGGTGGGTGGTATTCCTGAATGATGAATGCAGAGAAC
AGAATACAAAGAAATCAGCACATAAAAGGAACCATTAATCTTTAAAAATGCTATATACTTACATTTTGAC
CAATTTTGCATATTTGTTTAGATTTACAAACAAATGTAAAGCTAATTCCAAAGTTTTCTTCTGAATATAC
TTCAAATTTGAATTGTAGTGTTCTCCATTCCAAAGCCAGCTGTTTTTTGCTGGATTTACACCAACTATGA
TTTACTTTGTTTGTATCTAACCTAAAAGCAAGACTCTGCAAGCTGATCCTGAAGCAGCCAGTTACTCAGG
AATTTTACAACAGCTATTAAAGAGAGGATAAAGCCACATGAAAGAGCAAGCCTCAATACTAGATACATAG
ATACAAGAGAAAATACCAAGAAGCAAAAAGAATCACAGAAATACCAATTCTATTCTAAAGCATAATTTCT
AATTCTAGCAGCAATTCAATTAGCAATAGCTTAGGTGCCTTTATTCCAAAAAACAAAACCATTAGTTCTT
TCACTACAATTTCCTGACTTTACCCAATAAATAATTATCAAGCCTTCATATTCTTTTTTAACCACTCAAG
AACATAATTCATACATTACAGAATCATTAACAAAAGAGGCCTTCAAACATACTGCTGAAAGCTGCAATAT
AGTTTGAGGGCCAG
